>Addgene plasmid #158066 | GLuc-FLAG-CB1 | addgene full sequence | sequence record 328558 | Addgene Partial NGS Result
GAGGGCCTATTTCCCATGATTCCTTCATATTTGCATATACGATACAAGGCTGTTAGAGAGATAATTGGAA
TTAATTTGACTGTAAACACAAAGATATTAGTACAAAATACGTGACGTAGAAAGTAATAATTTCTTGGGTA
GTTTGCAGTTTTAAAATTATGTTTTAAAATGGACTATCATATGCTTACCGTAACTTGAAAGTATTTCGAT
TTCTTGGCTTTATATATCTTGTGGAAAGGACGAAACACCGGGTCTTCGAGAAGACCTGTTTTAGAGCTAG
AAATAGCAAGTTAAAATAAGGCTAGTCCGTTATCAACTTGAAAAAGTGGCACCGAGTCGGTGCTTTTTTG
TTTTAGAGCTAGAAATAGCAAGTTAAAATAAGGCTAGTCCGTTTTTAGCGCGTGCGCCAATTCTGCAGAC
AAATGGCTCTAGAGGTACCCGTTACATAACTTACGGTAAATGGCCCGCCTGGCTGACCGCCCAACGACCC
CCGCCCATTGACGTCAATAGTAACGCCAATAGGGACTTTCCATTGACGTCAATGGGTGGAGTATTTACGG
TAAACTGCCCACTTGGCAGTACATCAAGTGTATCATATGCCAAGTACGCCCCCTATTGACGTCAATGACG
GTAAATGGCCCGCCTGGCATTGTGCCCAGTACATGACCTTATGGGACTTTCCTACTTGGCAGTACATCTA
CGTATTAGTCATCGCTATTACCATGGTCGAGGTGAGCCCCACGTTCTGCTTCACTCTCCCCATCTCCCCC
CCTCCCCACCCCCAATTTTGTATTTATTTATTTTTTAATTATTTTGTGCAGCGATGGGGGCGGGGGGGGG
GGGGGGGCGCGCGCCRGGGGGGGGGGGGGGGGGGGGGGGGGGGGGGGGGGSGAGGCGGAGAGGTGCGGCG
GCAGCCAATCAGAGCGGCGCGCTCCGAAAGTTTCCTTTTATGGCGAGGCGGCGGCGGCGGCGGCCCTATA
AAAAGCGAAGCGCGCGGCGGGCGGGAGTCGCTGCGCGCTGCCTTCGCCCCGTGCCCCGCTCCGCCGCCGC
CTCGCGCCGCCCGCCCCGGCTCTGACTGACCGCGTTACTCCCACAGGTGAGCGGGCGGGACGGCCCTTCT
CCTCCGGGCTGTAATTAGCTGAGCAAGAGGTAAGGGTTTAAGGGATGGTTGGTTGGTGGGGTATTAATGT
TTAATTACCTGGAGCACCTGCCTGAAATCACTTTTTTTCAGGTTGGACCGGTGCGACCATGATCAAAATA
GCCACACGTAAATATTTAGGCAAACAAAATGTCTATGACATTGGAGTTGAGCGCGACCATAATTTTGCAC
TCAAAAATGGCTTCATAGCTTCTAATTGTTTCAATGGTACCGGAGTCAAAGTTCTGTTTGCCCTGATCTG
CATCGCTGTGGCCGAGGCCAAGCCCACCGAGAACAACGAAGACTTCAACATCGTGGCCGTGGCCAGCAAC
TTCGCGACCACGGATCTCGATGCTGACCGCGGGAAGTTGCCCGGCAAGAAGCTGCCGCTGGAGGTGCTCA
AAGAGATGGAAGCCAATGCCCGGAAAGCTGGCTGCACCAGGGGCTGTCTGATCTGCCTGTCCCACATCAA
GTGCACGCCCAAGATGAAGAAGTTCATCCCAGGACGCTGCCACACCTACGAAGGCGACAAAGAGTCCGCA
CAGGGCGGCATAGGCGAGGCGATCGTCGACATTCCTGAGATTCCTGGGTTCAAGGACTTGGAGCCCATGG
AGCAGTTCATCGCACAGGTCGATCTGTGTGTGGACTGCACAACTGGCTGCCTCAAAGGGCTTGCCAACGT
GCAGTGTTCTGACCTGCTCAAGAAGTGGCTGCCGCAACGCTGTGCGACCTTTGCCAGCAAGATCCAGGGC
CAGGTGGACAAGATCAAGGGGGCCGGTGGTGACGGACTCGAGGATTACAAGGATGACGACGATAAGAAGT
CGATCCTAGATGGCCTTGCAGATACCACCTTCCGCACCATCACCACTGACCTCCTGTACGTGGGCTCAAA
TGACATTCAGTACGAAGACATCAAAGGTGACATGGCATCCAAATTAGGGTACTTCCCACAGAAATTCCCT
TTAACTTCCTTTAGGGGAAGTCCCTTCCAAGAGAAGATGACTGCGGGAGACAACCCCCAGCTAGTCCCAG
CAGACCAGGTGAACATTACAGAATTTTACAACAAGTCTCTCTCGTCCTTCAAGGAGAATGAGGAGAACAT
CCAGTGTGGGGAGAACTTCATGGACATAGAGTGTTTCATGGTCCTGAACCCCAGCCAGCAGCTGGCCATT
GCAGTCCTGTCCCTCACGCTGGGCACCTTCACGGTCCTGGAGAACCTCCTGGTGCTGTGCGTCATCCTCC
ACTCCCGCAGCCTCCGCTGCAGGCCTTCCTACCACTTCATCGGCAGCCTGGCGGTGGCAGACCTCCTGGG
GAGTGTCATTTTTGTCTACAGCTTCATTGACTTCCACGTGTTCCACCGCAAAGATAGCCGCAACGTGTTT
CTGTTCAAACTGGGTGGGGTCACGGCCTCCTTCACTGCCTCCGTGGGCAGCCTGTTCCTCACAGCCATCG
ACAGGTACATATCCATTCACAGGCCCCTGGCCTATAAGAGGATTGTCACCAGGCCCAAGGCCGTGGTGGC
GTTTTGCCTGATGTGGACCATAGCCATTGTGATCGCCGTGCTGCCTCTCCTGGGCTGGAACTGCGAGAAA
CTGCAATCTGTTTGCTCAGACATTTTCCCACACATTGATGAAACCTACCTGATGTTCTGGATCGGGGTCA
CCAGCGTACTGCTTCTGTTCATCGTGTATGCGTACATGTATATTCTCTGGAAGGCTCACAGCCACGCCGT
CCGCATGATTCAGCGTGGCACCCAGAAGAGCATCATCATCCACACGTCTGAGGATGGGAAGGTACAGGTG
ACCCGGCCAGACCAAGCCCGCATGGACATTAGGTTAGCCAAGACCCTGGTCCTGATCCTGGTGGTGTTGA
TCATCTGCTGGGGCCCTCTGCTTGCAATCATGGTGTATGATGTCTTTGGGAAGATGAACAAGCTCATTAA
GACGGTGTTTGCATTCTGCAGTATGCTCTGCCTGCTGAACTCCACCGTGAACCCCATCATCTATGCTCTG
AGGAGTAAGGACCTGCGACACGCTTTCCGGAGCATGTTTCCCTCTTGTGAAGGCACTGCGCAGCCTCTGG
ATAACAGCATGGGGGACTCGGACTGCCTGCACAAACACGCAAACAATGCAGCCAGTGTTCACAGGGCCGC
AGAAAGCTGCATCAAGAGCACGGTCAAGATTGCCAAGGTAACCATGTCTGTGTCCACAGACACGTCTGCC
GAGGCTCTGTGAGCCTGATGCCTCCCTGGCAGCACAGGAAAAGAATTTTTTTTTTAAGCTCAAAATCTAG
AAGAGTCTATTGTCTCCTTGGTTATATTTTTTTAACTTTACCATGCTCAATGAAAAGGTGATTGTCACCA
TGATCACTTATCAGTTTGCTAATGTTTCCATAGTTTAGGTACTCAAACTCCATTCTCCAGGGGTTTACAG
TGAAGAAAGCCTGTTGTTTAAGTGACTGAACGATCCTTCAAAGTCTCAATGAAATAGGAGGGAAACCTTT
GGCTACACAATTGGAAGTCTAAGAACCCATGGAAAAATGCCATCAAATGAATAATGCCTTTGTAACCACA
ACTTTCACTATAATGTGAAATGTAACTGTCCGTAGTATCAGAGATGTCCATTTTTACAAGTTATAGTACT
AGAGATATTTTGTAAAATGTATTATGTCCTGTGAGATGTGTATCAGTGTTTATGTGCTATTAATATTTGT
TTAGTTCAGCAAAACTGAAAGGTAGACTTTTATGAGAACAATGGACAAGCAGTGGATACGTGTCAATGTG
TGCACTTTTTTTCTATATTATTGCCCATGATATAACTTTAGAAATAAACCTTAATATTTCTTCAAATATC
TCTATTTAATTTTGACACTGAAATAACCGTAAAGGTTTATTTTTCTGTTACCTCAACAAGAAGAATTTGA
AGACTTCAAAATATTGAGCAGAATTCATTCATACTTAAAAATTTATTAGCCCTGCATTTTCATAGGAAGA
CACATTATCTTCTGGACTATAGCTGTTCTAATGGATTATAATCAGAATGGAAGAGAGAAAGCATATTGAC
TTTTTTTGAGCGACATCTCTGACTTTCTTTAGTCTTTAGCTATTACTGGATCTCTTAAGACAGCATGTGT
TAATCTTAATGTATATCGTTATCACTGTGCAGTTGCTGTTTACTTGAATAGTATTGTGTTCCTATATTCC
AGGTTTAAGTAGATTTCATGCCTGGGTGGCCAAACAACAGTCTTCATTTTTTTTAATTGAAAAGAAGTAG
TGTCTGGATCAGTAAAATTATACTGTGTGTGAGTGTGAATATAAATGTGTGTATGTGTGTTTCTGTCCTG
TAACTGTTACAGTAATGTCATAAAGTGAGAAAACTGTGACCAAGTATAAACTTTTACCACTTGCTGCACT
CTTGCACATGGATTCAGTTTCTAAAATTGAGTTCTTCCTGTAATCTTGTTGATAAAAATACTGACTCCAA
CCATTCAAAAATTTCACCCCATCCCTCCTTAAGAGATTGGATCAAGTATTACTAAATTGACCTTTAGGTA
TTACACAAGACCAGTGCTTAGCAAAAAATAATGACAGGCATCCAAGGAAGGGATGTATTTGTAGTGTTAT
TGCCAGGAAAGGAGAGTACTTTGGTTTCTGAGCACCGAATATTGAGCAATATGTCAGTCACTAAAAGGAA
GACAGTTCTACAGAAAAACAATGGTAACATTTTTCAATAGCGTGTGTAGATAGTATGCACTATATACATC
ACGTTAAAGTAGGACTATCACACCCAGCCCATGTGGCTAAAAAAGCTGAATCAGACAGTGGATGAGACAC
ACAACGGCAGTGAAGAACCGATACACTTGGCATTGACGTCTAGCTATGCTGTATCTGTGCTTTGCCCACA
TGCCCTTGGTGACAGCTGAGCACCCAGCTCTGTCTTGGTAGGTTTGGGCTAAGGAACAAATCTCTCCTTT
GCTCGTGGTTAGCAAGATACACTCAAGCATGAAGATAAACACAGCTGCTTTCTTCTTACACCCCGGTCTC
ATGCTCCTTAATGGCGCCATGGGTGCTTGTTGGGCCTTTTTCCAGTAAGGAATGATATTGCTGAAGAATC
TACTTAACCCTGACAAATTTTAATTATAATCTCTTCTTATACAGATAAAACATGACTCCTACAAGGCCCC
AAGGTTTACATAGTCTGAAGTGAAGTACAGAGCTGGCATCTATCTGGTGATTTCTAGCTCTCGAGATACC
CAAGCAGCCTGATGGGGCAGTTCCCCTTCTTACGGTTCACGCTCTAAGGCAGGATGTGGCTTATGAGATA
CTTTGCATTGTCTGTCTGCACACCTTGAATCTGCCTGCTGGCTCCCTTACTTTACCTCTCTGTCATGTGC
AGATGAAGGCTCAGGGTGCTAGAGGATTAGTAAGATCTCTTTCTAAAGACAGGAGAGATTATTTACAAGA
AGAACTCACCAGGGTTTAGTTTGCATTTAAGAATTGCCAGTCTTTTGTCCTGCATCATCTTGAACATTAA
TCCACATGTTTCAGAGCTCACCAGGCAGTACCAATGCTCTTTTCACAGCTATGAAGAGCTAGAGAAATTC
TTGTTATGGTAGAAAAATTTCACGATTCATTTTTGAAACTGCATTTGTGCGTATGCAGTGTAGATTTTAT
AGTGTGTTGTGCTTTCAAGATCTAAATCATATATAATAAATTAAGGGACAATGGGGCTGACAGCACTAAA
CTTGGTGCTTATTGATATTCTAAGAAATATCTGTGAAATATCATCACGTATGTTATACAACCTTCATTTA
AAAAGGTTTAAAACTAGTTAGATTCACTTTGACACTTTTCATATCATTTCTTAACCCAAGTGACGAAAAC
ATTGTCCCCAATGAATATACTCATTAGAATTACCATTTGTTAATATCACTCATTAATTAACCCCATAATT
AGATCCATTAATTTAAATGATTTAAATTTAAGTAAGTTTTATAAGGTCTGACATCAGAGGTATCTTACTT
TCCTCTGAGGATGATGTACTTGCCCTGACCATGCATTTTACCATCACACATGTTCAGAAAGGGCCAAATT
CCCAACCTGCTCATTTTTTTTTTTATCAGAGTCATGATGAATCAGTCCTAGAATGTTTCATTTGCACAAG
TAGGGCTGCCTCCAAGAGGAACCTCTGATTTATTTTGTATGAAATATATGTGAAAGGATATGAATCTGAG
AGATGCTGTAGACATCTGTCCTACACTTGAGATGATTTCCAAGCCTCTCTGGCACTTTGAGTTAAGTCTA
TCTGGTATTAAATGCCAAGGACCTTTTGCTGCCTAAATCCACTCTGCAGGAAATAGGCCCAACCACCAGA
TGAGAATTAGGCCCTGGATGAGTAGCGCTATAGTTACTGTCCTGTTGATTAATTTCTGCCATTTCATGTC
CATAAAAGAGACCACCCATATCATGCACACAATTAGATTTCTCACACTCTAACTGTATATTTGTATGATA
TTTTAAAATCTCCTAAATGCTGGGCAATGGCTATTAACAATTAATTGTCTTGCACTGGCCTTCTGATGAA
ATGTTAACAATGCCTATTGTAATATAGAAAAAAACATTCTATCTACTGATTTGGGCTGAATGTATGTAAA
TAGGTTTCTAAAAAGTCAGATGTTTGAGCAGTGGCCTACAAATCAGTAATTTTCGGATGGGAGAGTTTCT
TTACATTGCCGTGGCATCTTAAAAGCTATCTTCATGTAAATTGACTGTACTAGGCCTACTGGGGATCAGA
GTTCCCAAGAAAGGAAACCTTTTCTTGTATCTGGATTCAAATTTATTTCCAATGTTTCAAGCGGGAAACA
TGACTCTTTATTGTCTGTAAATCTAACATTATTACTTTTCCTCTTAGAAGAATATTGTATTGTTAGATGT
TTGTTGAGCTGGTAACATCGTTGCAACCACTGCAATATCTTCGTTAGTAATCTGTATAATACTTTGTATA
CAAGTACTGGTAAGATTGTTATTAAATGTAGCTTCAGTCATTAAATTACTATAGCAAAGTAGTACTTCTT
CTGTAATATTTACAATGTATTAAGCCCACAGTATATTTTATTTCAATGTAATTAAACTGTTAACTTATTC
AAAGAGAAAACATCTCATCATGTCTATTGTCCAAAGTTACCTGGAATCAAATAAAAATTCTAGATTACCA
TGAAGAACATAAAATGCCTTTGAACTCTGCCTTATTTCACAGTCTGATGGCAAAAAATGAGGAAATTGCA
TCGCATTGTCTGAGTAGGTGTCATTCTATTCTGGGGGGTGGGGTGGGGCAGGACAGCAAGGGGGAGGATT
GGGAAGAGAATAGCAGGCATGCTGGGGAGCGGCCGCAGGAACCCCTAGTGATGGAGTTGGCCACTCCCTC
TCTGCGCGCTCGCTCGCTCACTGAGGCCGGGCGACCAAAGGTCGCCCGACGCCCGGGCTTTGCCCGGGCG
GCCTCAGTGAGCGAGCGAGCGCGCAGCTGCCTGCAGGGGCGCCTGATGCGGTATTTTCTCCTTACGCATC
TGTGCGGTATTTCACACCGCATA
[95 nt withheld, positions 7724-7818]
T
[46 nt withheld, positions 7820-7865]
C
[141 nt withheld, positions 7867-8007]
CCTTTGACGTTGGAGTCCACGTTCTTT
[37 nt withheld, positions 8035-8071]
ACTCTATCTCGGGCTATTCTTTTGATTTATAAGGGATTTTGCCGATTTCGGTCTATTGGTTAAAAAATGA
GCTGATTTAACAAAAATTTAACGCGAATTTTAACAAAATATTAACGTTTACAATTTTATGGTGCACTCTC
AGTACAATCTGCTCTGATGCCGCATAGTTAAGCCAGCCCCGACACCCGCCAACACCCGCTGACGCGCCCT
GACGGGCTTGTCTGCTCCCGGCATCCGCTTACAGACAAGCTGTGACCGTCTCCGGGAGCTGCATGTGTCA
GAGGTTTTCACCGTCATCACCGAAACGCGCGAGACGAAAGGGCCTCGTGATACGCCTATTTTTATAGGTT
AATGTCATGATAATAATGGTTTCTTAGACGTCAGGTGGCACTTTTCGGGGAAATGTGCGCGGAACCCCTA
TTTGTTTATTTTTCTAAATACATTCAAATATGTATCCGCTCATGAGACAATAACCCTGATAAATGCTTCA
ATAATATTGAAAAAGGAAGAGTATGAGTATTCAACATTTCCGTGTCGCCCTTATTCCCTTTTTTGCGGCA
TTTTGCCTTCCTGTTTTTGCTCACCCAGAAACGCTGGTGAAAGTAAAAGATGCTGAAGATCAGTTGGGTG
CACGAGTGGGTTACATCGAACTGGATCTCAACAGCGGTAAGATCCTTGAGAGTTTTCGCCCCGAAGAACG
TTTTCCAATGATGAGCACTTTTAAAGTTCTGCTATGTGGCGCGGTATTATCCCGTATTGACGCCGGGCAA
GAGCAACTCGGTCGCCGCATACACTATTCTCAGAATGACTTGGTTGAGTACTCACCAGTCACAGAAAAGC
ATCTTACGGATGGCATGACAGTAAGAGAATTATGCAGTGCTGCCATAACCATGAGTGATAACACTGCGGC
CAACTTACTTCTGACAACGATCGGAGGACCGAAGGAGCTAACCGCTTTTTTGCACAACATGGGGGATCAT
GTAACTCGCCTTGATCGTTGGGAACCGGAGCTGAATGAAGCCATACCAAACGACGAGCGTGACACCACGA
TGCCTGTAGCAATGGCAACAACGTTGCGCAAACTATTAACTGGCGAACTACTTACTCTAGCTTCCCGGCA
ACAATTAATAGACTGGATGGAGGCGGATAAAGTTGCAGGACCACTTCTGCGCTCGGCCCTTCCGGCTGGC
TGGTTTATTGCTGATAAATCTGGAGCCGGTGAGCGTGGAAGCCGCGGTATCATTGCAGCACTGGGGCCAG
ATGGTAAGCCCTCCCGTATCGTAGTTATCTACACGACGGGGAGTCAGGCAACTATGGATGAACGAAATAG
ACAGATCGCTGAGATAGGTGCCTCACTGATTAAGCATTGGTAACTGTCAGACCAAGTTTACTCATATATA
CTTTAGATTGATTTAAAACTTCATTTTTAATTTAAAAGGATCTAGGTGAAGATCCTTTTTGATAATCTCA
TGACCAAAATCCCTTAACGTGAGTTTTCGTTCCACTGAGCGTCAGACCCCGTAGAAAAGATCAAAGGATC
TTCTTGAGATCCTTTTTTTCTGCGCGTAATCTGCTGCTTGCAAACAAAAAAACCACCGCTACCAGCGGTG
GTTTGTTTGCCGGATCAAGAGCTACCAACTCTTTTTCCGAAGGTAACTGGCTTCAGCAGAGCGCAGATAC
CAAATACTGTTCTTCTAGTGTAGCCGTAGTTAGGCCACCACTTCAAGAACTCTGTAGCACCGCCTACATA
CCTCGCTCTGCTAATCCTGTTACCAGTGGCTGCTGCCAGTGGCGATAAGTCGTGTCTTACCGGGTTGGAC
TCAAGACGATAGTTACCGGATAAGGCGCAGCGGTCGGGCTGAACGGGGGGTTCGTGCACACAGCCCAGCT
TGGAGCGAACGACCTACACCGAACTGAGATACCTACAGCGTGAGCTATGAGAAAGCGCCACGCTTCCCGA
AGGGAGAAAGGCGGACAGGTATCCGGTAAGCGGCAGGGTCGGAACAGGAGAGCGCACGAGGGAGCTTCCA
GGGGGAAACGCCTGGTATCTTTATAGTCCTGTCGGGTTTCGCCACCTCTGACTTGAGCGTCGATTTTTGT
GATGCTCGTCAGGGGGGCGGAGCCTATGGAAAAACGCCAGCAACGCGGCCTTTTTACGGTTCCTGGCCTT
TTGCTGGCCTTTTGCTCACATGT
Features (pLannotate 1.2.2; 18 found; start..end, strand, type, name):
      1..241     +  promoter       U6 promoter: RNA polymerase III promoter for human U6 snRNA
    268..343     +  misc_RNA       gRNA scaffold: guide RNA scaffold for the Streptococcus pyogenes CRISPR/Cas9 system
    350..393     +  misc_RNA       gRNA scaffold (fragment): guide RNA scaffold for the Streptococcus pyogenes CRISPR/Cas9 system
    440..725     +  enhancer       CMV enhancer: human cytomegalovirus immediate early enhancer; contains an 18-bp deletion relative to the standard CMV enhancer
    727..1003    +  promoter       chicken β-actin promoter: No description available
   1004..1231    +  intron         hybrid intron: hybrid between chicken β-actin (CBA) and minute virus of mice (MMV) introns (Gray et al., 2011)
   1372..1923    +  CDS            hGLuc: secreted Gaussia luciferase human codon-optimized
   1933..1957    +  CDS            3xFLAG (fragment): three tandem FLAG® epitope tags
   1957..3369    +  CDS            CNR1: CNR1_HUMAN - Also known as CNR. Experimental evidence at protein level: Swiss-Prot protein existence level 1. [Isoform 3]: Only binds 2-AG with high affinity. Contrary to its effect on isoform 1, 2-AG behaves as an inverse agonist on isoform 3 in assays measuring GTP binding to membranes. From Homo sapiens (Human).
   7404..7518    +  polyA_signal   bGH poly(A) signal (fragment): bovine growth hormone polyadenylation signal
   7527..7667    +  repeat_region  AAV2 ITR: inverted terminal repeat of adeno-associated virus serotype 2 inverted
   7672..7723    -  misc_feature   bom (fragment): basis of mobility region from pBR322
   7742..8197    +  rep_origin     f1 ori (sequence partly withheld): f1 bacteriophage origin of replication; arrow indicates direction of (+) strand synthesis
   8198..8247    -  misc_feature   bom (fragment): basis of mobility region from pBR322
   8349..8384    -  CDS            rop (fragment): Rop protein, which maintains plasmids at low copy number; rop
   8479..8583    +  promoter       AmpR promoter: bla
   8584..9444    +  CDS            AmpR: β-lactamase; bla; confers resistance to ampicillin, carbenicillin, and related antibiotics
   9615..10203   +  rep_origin     ori: high-copy-number ColE1/pMB1/pBR322/pUC origin of replication
