[The description below was written by a language model from this plasmid's Addgene catalogue record and pLannotate feature annotations shown in this document.]
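Description:
GLuc-FLAG-CB1 is a mammalian expression plasmid built by Gibson cloning into the PX459v2 CRISPR backbone. It is designed to report on the amount of human cannabinoid receptor 1 (CNR1/CB1) present at the cell surface. It is propagated in E. coli through a high-copy ColE1/pUC-type origin with ampicillin selection (AmpR), and it also carries an f1 phage origin. The catalogue lists a total size of about 10.1 kb, while the annotated sequence record, labelled a partial NGS result, is slightly longer at about 10.3 kb.

The expression cassette is driven by a CAG-type promoter, made up of the CMV enhancer, the chicken β-actin promoter and a hybrid CBA/MVM intron. The open reading frame encodes human codon-optimised secreted Gaussia luciferase, followed by a FLAG epitope (annotated as a 3xFLAG fragment) and the human CNR1 coding sequence. This places the luciferase and FLAG tag at the receptor's extracellular N-terminus, so receptor that reaches the plasma membrane can be quantified by luminescence or detected through the tag. The depositor notes that the fusion begins with extra N-terminal residues matching a DnaE-C split-intein segment. The insert also retains roughly 4 kb of CNR1 3′ UTR, which corresponds to the large unannotated stretch between the coding sequence and the bGH polyadenylation signal fragment.

Several backbone elements remain: a human U6 promoter with an S. pyogenes gRNA scaffold, and a single annotated AAV2 ITR. No Cas9 or puromycin resistance feature is annotated. Although the vector type includes AAV, only one ITR is detected, so the record does not clearly support packaging. The depositor also mentions a few ambiguous bases in the GC-rich CAG region that are considered functionally irrelevant.
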