Addgene plasmid #158066: GLuc-FLAG-CB1
Purpose: Membrane expression detection of Cannabinoid receptor 1
Depositing lab: Adolfo Rivero-Muller. Depositing organization: Medical University of Lublin. Publication: A novel bioassay for quantification of surface Cannabinoid receptor 1 expression. Rodriguez-Rodriguez I, Kalafut J, Czerwonka A, Rivero-Muller A. Sci Rep. 2020 Oct 23;10(1):18191. doi: 10.1038/s41598-020-75331-y. PubMed 33097803.
Backbone
  Vector backbone: PX459v2
  Backbone manufacturer: Feng Zhang's Lab
  Backbone size w/o insert (bp): 9175
  Total vector size (bp): 10146
  Modifications to backbone: Promoter: chicken β-actin promoter with CMV enhancer
  Vector type: Mammalian Expression, AAV
Growth in bacteria
  Bacterial resistance: Ampicillin, 100 μg/mL
  Growth temperature: 37°C
  Growth strain: NEB Stable
  Copy number: High Copy
Gene/Insert
  Gene/Insert name: CB1 (alt name: CNR1 cannabinoid receptor 1)
  Species: H. sapiens (human)
  Insert size (bp): 5996
  Mutation: contains 4Kb of 3' UTR
  GenBank ID: 1268
  Entrez Gene: CNR1 (a.k.a. CANN6, CB-R, CB1, CB1A, CB1K5, CB1R, CNR)
  Promoter: pCAG
  Tag / fusion protein: Gaussia Luciferase (N terminal on insert)
  Cloning method: Gibson Cloning
  Sequencing primers: 5′ ggctgtaattagctgagcaagagg; 3′ GCTGTCCTGCCCCACCCCAC
Terms and licenses: Academic/Nonprofit Terms; Industry Terms: Not Available to Industry
Depositor comments: Note that the Addgene verified sequence contains a few ambiguous nucleotides in the CAG promoter region. These discrepancies do not impact plasmid function and are likely due to difficulties sequencing GC-rich regions. The N-terminus of GLuc-Flag-CB1 contains additional residues (MIKIATRKYLGKQNVYDIGVERDHNFALKNGFIASNCFN) which match DnaE-C (NCBI reference WP_114085349.1).
How to cite: GLuc-FLAG-CB1 was a gift from Adolfo Rivero-Muller (Addgene plasmid # 158066 ; http://n2t.net/addgene:158066 ; RRID:Addgene_158066)
